Addgene plasmid #198290: pAWP78-PVCpnf_pvc13-Ad5DL491-492
Purpose: Produces PVCs retargeted with non-binding mutant of Ad5 knob
Depositing lab: Feng Zhang. Depositing organization: Broad Institute. Publication: Programmable protein delivery with a bacterial contractile injection system. Kreitz J, Friedrich MJ, Guru A, Lash B, Saito M, Macrae RK, Zhang F. Nature. 2023 Apr;616(7956):357-364. doi: 10.1038/s41586-023-05870-7. Epub 2023 Mar 29. PubMed 36991127.
Backbone
  Vector backbone: pAWP78
  Vector type: Bacterial Expression
Growth in bacteria
  Bacterial resistance: Kanamycin, 50 μg/mL
  Growth temperature: 37°C
  Growth strain: DH5alpha
  Copy number: Low Copy
Gene/Insert
  Gene/Insert name: PVCpnf_pvc13-Ad5DL491-492
  Species: Photorhabdus asymbiotica
  Cloning method: Gibson Cloning
Terms and licenses: Academic/Nonprofit Terms; Industry Terms: Not Available to Industry
How to cite: pAWP78-PVCpnf_pvc13-Ad5DL491-492 was a gift from Feng Zhang (Addgene plasmid # 198290 ; http://n2t.net/addgene:198290 ; RRID:Addgene_198290)
