[The description below was written by a language model from this plasmid's Addgene catalogue record and pLannotate feature annotations shown in this document.]
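Description:
pAWP78-PVCpnf_pvc13-Ad5DL491-492 is a large (about 25.7 kb) bacterial expression plasmid built on the pAWP78 backbone that carries a Photorhabdus asymbiotica PVCpnf insert, assembled by Gibson cloning. PVCs (Photorhabdus virulence cassettes) are extracellular contractile injection systems, syringe-like particles related to phage tails that bind a target cell and inject a protein cargo. In this construct the pvc13 component, generally understood to be the tail fibre that determines target recognition, has been modified to carry an adenovirus 5 element. The feature table confirms this with a roughly 690 bp fragment matching the Ad5 fiber (spike) protein, the part of the virus that normally attaches to the CXADR receptor. According to the stated purpose, the knob used here is a non-binding mutant (the name's "DL491-492" suggests a deletion at residues 491–492). Particles made from this plasmid therefore seem suited to serve as a negative control for Ad5-knob-retargeted PVCs, although the record does not explicitly call it a control.

The annotated backbone elements are those of a broad-host-range IncP vector: oriV with its activating replication protein trfA, plus oriT and traJ, which allow conjugative mobilisation. A ColE1/pUC-type origin is also annotated, although the catalogue lists the plasmid as low copy. Selection is by kanamycin through the aph(3')-Ia gene, and a short tetR fragment is present as a remnant. Automated annotation covers only the backbone and the Ad5 fragment. The individual PVC structural genes that fill most of the sequence are not annotated, and the promoter driving them is not stated in the record.
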