Features (pLannotate 1.2.2; 8 found; start..end, strand, type, name):
     45..197     -  CDS            tetR (fragment): TETR1_ECOLX - Experimental evidence at protein level: Swiss-Prot protein existence level 1. TetR is the repressor of the tetracycline resistance element; its N-terminal region forms a helix-turn-helix structure and binds DNA. Binding of tetracycline to TetR reduces the repressor affinity for the tetracycline resistance gene (tetA) promoter operator sites. From Escherichia coli.
    217..1365    -  CDS            trfA: trans-acting replication protein that binds to and activates oriV
   1637..2008    -  CDS            traJ: oriT-recognizing protein; traJ
   2041..2150    -  oriT           oriT: incP origin of transfer
   2303..2934    +  rep_origin     oriV: incP origin of replication
   3243..3831    +  rep_origin     ori: high-copy-number ColE1/pMB1/pBR322/pUC origin of replication
  18668..19354   +  CDS            SPIKE_ADE05 (fragment): Experimental evidence at protein level: Swiss-Prot protein existence level 1. Forms spikes that protrude from each vertex of the icosahedral capsid. Interacts with host coxsackievirus and adenovirus receptor CXADR located at the cell tight junctions to provide virion initial attachment to target cell. The fiber protein binds to CXADR with a higher affinity than CXADR binds to itself, thereby blocking the cell-cell adhesion function of CXADR dimers and leading to local disruption of the tight junction. Fiber protein present on neo- synthesized particles may thus disrupt the junctional integrity
  24811..25626   -  CDS            KanR: aminoglycoside phosphotransferase; aph(3')-Ia; confers resistance to kanamycin in bacteria or G418 (Geneticin®) in eukaryotes
>Addgene plasmid #198290 | pAWP78-PVCpnf_pvc13-Ad5DL491-492 | addgene full sequence | sequence record 388674 | Addgene NGS Result
ATTTTGAGACACAACGTGGCTTTCGACTTCCGGCAAGCTATACGCGCCCTAGAATTGTCAATTTTAATCC
TCTGTTTATCGGCAGTTCGTAGAGCGCGCCGTGCGTCCCGAGCGATACTGAGCGAAGCAAGTGCGTCGAG
CAGTGCCCGCTTGTTCCTGAAATGCCAGTAAAGCGCTGGCTGCTGAACCCCCAGCCGGAACTGACCCCAC
AAGGCCCTAGCGTTTGCAATGCACCAGGTCATCATTGACCCAGGCGTGTTCCACCAGGCCGCTGCCTCGC
AACTCTTCGCAGGCTTCGCCGACCTGCTCGCGCCACTTCTTCACGCGGGTGGAATCCGATCCGCACATGA
GGCGGAAGGTTTCCAGCTTGAGCGGGTACGGCTCCCGGTGCGAGCTGAAATAGTCGAACATCCGTCGGGC
CGTCGGCGACAGCTTGCGGTACTTCTCCCATATGAATTTCGTGTAGTGGTCGCCAGCAAACAGCACGACG
ATTTCCTCGTCGATCAGGACCTGGCAACGGGACGTTTTCTTGCCACGGTCCAGGACGCGGAAGCGGTGCA
GCAGCGACACCGATTCCAGGTGCCCAACGCGGTCGGACGTGAAGCCCATCGCCGTCGCCTGTAGGCGCGA
CAGGCATTCCTCGGCCTTCGTGTAATACCGGCCATTGATCGACCAGCCCAGGTCCTGGCAAAGCTCGTAG
AACGTGAAGGTGATCGGCTCGCCGATAGGGGTGCGCTTCGCGTACTCCAACACCTGCTGCCACACCAGTT
CGTCATCGTCGGCCCGCAGCTCGACGCCGGTGTAGGTGATCTTCACGTCCTTGTTGACGTGGAAAATGAC
CTTGTTTTGCAGCGCCTCGCGCGGGATTTTCTTGTTGCGCGTGGTGAACAGGGCAGAGCGGGCCGTGTCG
TTTGGCATCGCTCGCATCGTGTCCGGCCACGGCGCAATATCGAACAAGGAAAGCTGCATTTCCTTGATCT
GCTGCTTCGTGTGTTTCAGCAACGCGGCCTGCTTGGCCTCGCTGACCTGTTTTGCCAGGTCCTCGCCGGC
GGTTTTTCGCTTCTTGGTCGTCATAGTTCCTCGCGTGTCGATGGTCATCGACTTCGCCAAACCTGCCGCC
TCCTGTTCGAGACGACGCGAACGCTCCACGGCGGCCGATGGCGCGGGCAGGGCAGGGGGAGCCAGTTGCA
CGCTGTCGCGCTCGATCTTGGCCGTAGCTTGCTGGACCATCGAGCCGACGGACTGGAAGGTTTCGCGGGG
CGCACGCATGACGGTGCGGCTTGCGATGGTTTCGGCATCCTCGGCGGAAAACCCCGCGTCGATCAGTTCT
TGCCTGTATGCCTTCCGGTCAAACGTCCGATTCATTCACCCTCCTTGCGGGATTGCCCCGACTCACGCCG
GGGCAATGTGCCCTTATTCCTGATTTGACCCGCCTGGTGCCTTGGTGTCCAGATAATCCACCTTATCGGC
AATGAAGTCGGTCCCGTAGACCGTCTGGCCGTCCTTCTCGTACTTGGTATTCCGAATCTTGCCCTGCACG
AATACCAGCTCCGCGAAGTCGCTCTTCTTGATGGAGCGCATGGGGACGTGCTTGGCAATCACGCGCACCC
CCCGGCCGTTTTAGCGGCTAAAAAAGTCATGGCTCTGCCCTCGGGCGGACCACGCCCATCATGACCTTGC
CAAGCTCGTCCTGCTTCTCTTCGATCTTCGCCAGCAGGGCGAGGATCGTGGCATCACCGAACCGCGCCGT
GCGCGGGTCGTCGGTGAGCCAGAGTTTCAGCAGGCCGCCCAGGCGGCCCAGGTCGCCATTGATGCGGGCC
AGCTCGCGGACGTGCTCATAGTCCACGACGCCCGTGATTTTGTAGCCCTGGCCGACGGCCAGCAGGTAGG
CCTACAGGCTCATGCCGGCCGCCGCCGCCTTTTCCTCAATCGCTCTTCGTTCGTCTGGAAGGCAGTACAC
CTTGATAGGTGGGCTGCCCTTCCTGGTTGGCTTGGTTTCATCAGCCATCCGCTTGCCCTCATCTGTTACG
CCGGCGGTAGCCGGCCAGCCTCGCAGAGCAGGATTCCCGTTGAGCACCGCCAGGTGCGAATAAGGGACAG
TGAAGAAGGAACACCCGCTCGCGGGTGGGCCTACTTCACCTATCCTGCCCGGCTGACGCCGTTGGATACA
CCAAGGAAAGTCTACACGAACCCTTTGGCAAAATCCTGTATATCGTGCGAAAAAGGATGGATATACCGAA
AAAATCGCTATAATGACCCCGAAGCAGGGTTATGCAGCGGAAAAGATCCGTCGACCCTTTCCGACGCTCA
CCGGGCTGGTTGCCCTCGCCGCTGGGCTGGCGGCCGTCTATGGCCCTGCAAACGCGCCAGAAACGCCGTC
GAAGCCGTGTGCGAGACACCGCGGCCGCCGGCGTTGTGGATACCTCGCGGAAAACTTGGCCCTCACTGAC
AGATGAGGGGCGGACGTTGACACTTGAGGGGCCGACTCACCCGGCGCGGCGTTGACAGATGAGGGGCAGG
CTCGATTTCGGCCGGCGACGTGGAGCTGGCCAGCCTCGCAAATCGGCGAAAACGCCTGATTTTACGCGAG
TTTCCCACAGATGATGTGGACAAGCCTGGGGATAAGTGCCCTGCGGTATTGACACTTGAGGGGCGCGACT
ACTGACAGATGAGGGGCGCGATCCTTGACACTTGAGGGGCAGAGTGCTGACAGATGAGGGGCGCACCTAT
TGACATTTGAGGGGCTGTCCACAGGCAGAAAATCCAGCATTTGCAAGGGTTTCCGCCCGTTTTTCGGCCA
CCGCTAACCTGTCTTTTAACCTGCTTTTAAACCAATATTTATAAACCTTGTTTTTAACCAGGGCTGCGCC
CTGTGCGCGTGACCGCGCACGCCGAAGGGGGGTGCCCCCCCTTCTCGAACCCTCCCGGCCCGCTAACGCG
GGCCTCCCATCCCCCCAGGGGCTGCGCCCCTCGGCCGCGAACGGCCTCACCCCAAAAATGGCAGCCAAGC
TGACCCGCTAGGGACGTGAAGTCGATTCCTTCGATGGTTAGCAATCAAAGACTCAGAGTGCTGTCTGGAG
CGTGAATCTAACGGTACGTATCTCGATTGCTCGGTCGCTATTCGCACTCTGCGAAAGTTCGTACCGCTCA
TTCACTAGGTTGCGAATCATGACCAAAATCCCTTAACGTGAGTTTTCGTTCCACTGAGCGTCAGACCCCG
TAGAAAAGATCAAAGGATCTTCTTGAGATCCTTTTTTTCTGCGCGTAATCTGCTGCTTGCAAACAAAAAA
ACCACCGCTACCAGCGGTGGTTTGTTTGCCGGATCAAGAGCTACCAACTCTTTTTCCGAAGGTAACTGGC
TTCAGCAGAGCGCAGATACCAAATACTGTTCTTCTAGTGTAGCCGTAGTTAGGCCACCACTTCAAGAACT
CTGTAGCACCGCCTACATACCTCGCTCTGCTAATCCTGTTACCAGTGGCTGCTGCCAGTGGYGATAAGTC
GTGTCTTACCGGGTTGGACTCAAGACGATAGTTACCGGATAAGGCGCAGCGGTCGGGCTGAACGGGGGGT
TCGTGCACACAGCCCAGCTTGGAGCGAACGACCTACACCGAACTGAGATACCTACAGCGTGAGCTATGAG
AAAGCGCCACGCTTCCCGAAGGGAGAAAGGCGGACAGGTATCCGGTAAGCGGCAGGGTCGGAACAGGAGA
GCGCACGAGGGAGCTTCCAGGGGGAAACGCCTGGTATCTTTATAGTCCTGTCGGGTTTCGCCACCTCTGA
CTTGAGCGTCGATTTTTGTGATGCTCGTCAGGGGGGCGGAGCCTATGGAAAAACGCCAGCAACGCGGCCT
TTTTACGGTTCCTGGCCTTTTGCTGGCCTTTTGCTCACATGTTCTTTCCTGCGTTATCCCCTGATTCTGT
GGATAACCGTATTACCGCCTTTGAGTGAGCTGTCGCGAATGCATCTAGATATAATTACATCTTCATCATT
CGGTATTTTAAATGACATATATCCTCCTTCCGAATAGTTTTAATGGTGATGTTCGATTGGACAGTGTTTT
CCATTATTAAAATTTTAAGTATCACATCATGTTTAATGAAGGATTGATGTTTATTAGAATATTCATAATA
GCTTTGTCTTTGCCTCTATGTAAATGAAATTGCATAAAAAGCAAATTGCATTATTGGCAATGTACTTATT
CTGGATTTTTCGGCACGATAAATTATTGGTGTAAGTTTTATATCATGAGTAAAAATTCGGAATGATATTC
CTGTCATTTTGTGGCGGTAGCGTTACTCAAGATATTATCCTACATCATATGTTGATTATTGTAATCAATC
GAGCTATTTTTTGTCTAAAAAGGGGCTTTTATGTCTACAAGTACATCTCAAATTGCGGTTGAATATCCTA
TTCCTGTCTATCGCTTTATTGTTTCTGTCGGAGATGAGAAAATTCCATTTAATAGTGTTTCAGGATTAGA
TATTAGTTATGACACCATTGAATACCGAGATGGTGTTGGTAATTGGTTCAAAATGCCGGGTCAGAGTCAG
AGCACTAATATCACCTTGCGTAAAGGCGTTTTCCCGGGGAAAACAGAACTGTTTGATTGGATTAACTCTA
TTCAGCTTAATCAGGTAGAGAAAAAGGATATTACCATCAGTTTAACTAATGATGCAGGTACCGAATTATT
AATGACCTGGAATGTTTCTAATGCTTTTCCCACTTCATTGACTTCACCTTCATTTGATGCCACCAGTAAT
GATATTGCAGTACAGGAAATTACGCTGATGGCAGATCGGGTGATTATGCAGGCTGTTTGAAGCATTGATA
TTTAATCATCTCATATAAGGGAACTTTTATGACAACCGTTACCAGTTATCCTGGCGTTTATATTGAAGAA
TTAAATAGCCTGGCCTTGTCAGTTTCAAATAGCGCCACAGCGGTTCCTGTTTTTGCTGTGGACGAACAAA
ACCAATATATTAGTGAAGATAATGCAATCCGTATTAATTCGTGGATGGATTATCTTAATCTGATTGGCAA
TTTTAATAATGAAGACAAATTAGATGTTTCTGTGCGTGCTTATTTTGCCAATGGAGGTGGATATTGTTAT
CTCGTCAAAACAACGAGTTTAGAAAAAATTATTCCAACCTTGGATGATGTAACCTTATTGGTTGCTGCGG
GCGAAGATATTAAAACGACAGTAGATGTTTTATGTCAGCCAGGAAAAGGGTTATTCGCAGTCTTTGATGG
CCCTGAAACAGAGTTGACTATCAACGGTGCGGAAGAGGCAAAACAAGCCTATACCGCCACACCATTCGCT
GCGGTTTATTATCCTTGGTTGAAAGCGGATTGGGCTAACATAGATATTCCACCCAGTGCAGTGATGGCGG
GAGTTTATGCATCGGTGGATTTATCCCGTGGTGTATGGAAAGCGCCTGCCAATGTTGCGTTGAAAGGGGG
CCTGGAACCTAAATTTTTAGTCACGGATGAATTGCAGGGTGAATATAACACTGGCCGCGCTATCAATATG
ATTCGTAATTTCAGTAACACAGGTACTACGGTTTGGGGTGCAAGAACCCTGGAAGATAAAGACAATTGGC
GTTATGTTCCAGTGCGACGCTTGTTTAATTCTGTGGAGCGGGATATCAAGCGTGCCATGAGCTTTGCTAT
GTTCGAGCCTAATAATCAGCCTACTTGGGAGCGGGTACGGGCGGCGATTAGCAACTACCTTTATAGCCTG
TGGCAACAGGGGGGATTAGCTGGCAGCAAAGAAGAAGACGCTTATTTTGTGCAAATTGGTAAAGGTATAA
CGATGACACAGGAGCAGATTGATGCAGGGCAAATGATTGTTAAAGTCGGTTTGGCTGCTGTACGGCCTGC
GGAATTTATCATTCTCCAGTTTACGCAAGATGTAGAACAGCGTTAATCATATGATTATGAGGAGTTATCA
TGTCTGCTATTCTGAAAGCGCCTGGCGTTTATATTGAAGAAGACGCTTCCCTAGCGTTGTCTGTCAGTAA
CAGCGCGACTGCCGTGCCTGTTTTTATCGGAAAATTTACTCCGACAGTGGTTGATTCAATCCAAGTCTGT
ACCCGTATCAGCAACTGGCTTGAATTCACTTCCTCTTTTTCCCTAGCTCCAACAGTTGAGATTGTTGTCC
AATCTAACACTGAATCTGAATCTGAATCTGAAACTTACCACTATATTGAGACAATCAATCTATCTCCAGC
TGTGGAAGCATTGCGACTCTATTTTCAAAATGGCGGAGGAGCTTGCTATATCTACCCATTAAATGATGCT
GAAGATGAATTGGTTCTGGCGGCCATACCAGAAGTCATTGAACAGAAAGGTGATATTACTCTGTTGGTTT
GCCCGGAACTCGATCTGGATTACAAAACTAAGATCTATGGCGCAGTGAGCTCACTGTTGAATGATAACAA
AGTGGGCTATTTCCTGATTGCGGATAGCAATGATGGAGAATCTGTGTCAGGAGTATGGAATAGTGCTAAG
GCCGCCGCCTATTATCCCCAGTTGGAAACTAACCTAAAATTTTCCACGTTGCCTGGGGATAAGGACATTC
GTATCAGCGGTTATCAGGATGATGATGAAACACATAAACCGAAAAACTTGGATGAGCTCAGGACAATCAA
CGAGGCGTTGGCACAGGATATTGATGCAAGATTGCTCGAGGAGAAACAACGTGCTGTCATCATTCCGCCA
AGTGCTGCCATTGCGGGCATTTATTGCCAAACGGATAATCGTCGCGGTGTTTGGAAAGCGCCAGCCAACG
TTGCGCTCACAGGGATCGGGAGTTTGCTTGATAAGGTAGACGATGAACGGCAGGGAGAGATGAATGACAA
GGGAATCAATGTCATCCGTTCATTTACCGACCGTGGTTTTATGGTCTGGGGAGCCCGTACTTGTGTGGAC
GCTGCCAACATCAGCTGGCGTTATATTCCTGTTCGTCGCCTGTTCAATTCCGTTGAACGAGATATCCGCC
AGGCGCTACGCGCTGTGTTGTTTGAAACTAATAGTCAGCCTACCTGGGTACGTGCTAAGGCTGCCGTTGA
TCAATATCTTTATACCCTTTGGCAGAAAAATGCATTGATGGGTGCTCGCCCGGAAGAAGCTTATTTTGTG
CAAATTGGTCAGGATATCACCATGTCCGAGGCTGATATTAAACAGGGTAAGATGATCATGACTGTTGGTT
TGGCAGCAGTGCGGCCAGCTGAGTTCATCATTCTGCAATTTACGCAGGATGTTGTTCAGTAATCTCCATG
ACTAAACGCCAGGCACTGTATTGACAGTGCCTACTCTAACCATCTTGGAGGAGGTGATGATGATGGAGAG
ACTCCAACCGGGTGTGACTTTAACAGAAAGTATAATCACGATGGGTCAGCAAGAGATACCCAGTGCTGTG
CCGGTGTTTATTGGTTACACCGTTCGTTATCCGGAACAATCGGAAGCATCAGTCCGTATCGACAGTTTGG
CCGAGTATACCAGCCTGTTTGGTGACGACCATGTGATGATGTTTGCTGTCAGGCACTATTTTGATAATGG
CGGGCAACAGGCATTTGTTTTACCCCTGAAGGACAATATGCCATCAGTGGAGATGACCACAGCTGAAGCG
GAAAATCTGATAGCCGCATTGCGCTCTGCTACGGTTAGCGAAGCCATTGGTGGGCATAGTCAGATTACAC
TGATTTTGGTACCGGATATGGCTCGGCTTAATGACAGTGATATTGATGACTCCTCAACCCAGGTAAGCCT
GTGGTCCCAAGGCTGGGAGGCGCTGCTGCAATTGAGTCAGGTTAGGCCCAACCTCTTTGTGCTGTTAGAT
GCGCCGGATAATGTTGAACAGGCGCAGAAGTGTATGACAACGCTATCGTCAGATTATCGTCAATGGGGGG
CAGCATATTGGCCTCGTCTGGAAACTACCTATCAGAAAGAAATATCTGGCAAGGACAATGAATCTCAGGG
AATTTTCCAGGGGACTGTTCTGTCACCCACAGCCGCGGTCGCAGCGGTAATTCAACGCACGGATAACGAC
GCGGGTGTTTGGAAAGCACCGGCCAATATTGCCTTATCCCAGGTTATTCGACCTGTTAAATCTTATCTTC
AGGGAAGTGTACTGTTTAACAGCAGCGGCACTTCGCTCAATGTGATCCGCAGTTTCCCAGGTAAGGGCAT
ACGGGTATGGGGATGCCGCACTCTGGAAAACACGGATAATACGCAGTGGCGCTATCTGCAAACACGTCGG
CTGGTTTCCTATGTAACAGCGCATTTGACCCAATTGGCTCGCATGTATGTCTTCGAGCCAAATAATGAAC
TTACCTGGATGAAGTTAAAAGGACAAAGTTACAACTGGTTACGGCAATTATGGTTGCAGGGTGGCTTGTA
TGGTTCACAGGAGGATGAGGCATTTAACATTCTGTTAGGCGTAAACGAGACGATGACTGAGGATGATGTT
CGTGCAGGAAAAATGATCATGAAAGTTGAGTTGGCTGTGTTGTTTCCTGCCGAATTTATTGAGATCAGTT
TGGTGTTTAATACCCAAACAGAGGCGCTGTCTTAAGAAGGAAAAAGTACGATGAACGATTATTACACACC
CGTGGTATCCCATCGTTTTATGGCGAGTTTTATTTTTAACCGCATTCCCGATCCGCTGGATATTCGTTTT
CAGCGTATCTCTGGCCTTAGTCGGGAACTACAGGTGACTCAGTACAGTGAGGGAGGAGAAAATGCCCGTA
ATAACTATTTAGCTGAGAAAATCCAACACGGTACGTTGACTTTGGAACGGGGCGTGATGACAGTCTCGCC
ATTGACCTGGATGTTTGATCGGGTATTGAGTGGTGAAAAAATCGCTTATGCCGATGTGGTGGTGATGCTA
CTGAATGAAAATTCACTGCCATTGTCCAGTTGGACGTTGAGCAATGCGCTGCCGGTACGCTGGCAAACCA
GCGACTTTGACGCTAACAGCAATGCCATATTGGTGAATACCCTTGAATTGCGTTACCAGGATATGCGCTG
GCTTGGAGTCAAAATATGACAGTAGAAATCAGAGAGTTACTTATCCAGGCAAAGGTAGTGCCATCAACAC
GACCGACTGAATCAGAACGGCAAAACCATTCTTTGATACAGGAAAGTCTGGATGAGGCGACTTGGGTGGA
AACGATAAAACGCGAAGTGTTGGCCGCATTACGCGATGAGGAAGGGTGGCGTCCATGAGTCTGATTGAAC
GTGGTTTAGCTAAGCTGACAATTAATGCTTATAAGGATAGGGAAGGGAAGATACGGGCAGGAACGTTGCA
GGCCATGTATAACCCTGACTCCTTGCAACTGGATTACCAAACGGATTATCAGCAATCCCAAGCGATTAAT
AGCGAAAAGCAAAGTAGCATTTATGTACAGGCCAAGCCCGCAGGGTTATCACTTGAATTAATTTTTGATG
CCACGATGCCGGGTAACAAAACCCCCATTGAAGAGCAGCTCATGCAGCTCAAGCAACTGTGCAGTGTGGA
TGCAACCAGTAACGAGACGCGATTCCTGCAAGTTAAATGGGGCAAAATGCGTTGGGAAAGTCGGGGTTAC
TTTGCTGGCAGGGCCAAGAGTTTGTCTGTGAATTACACTTTGTTTGATCGTGATGCGACTCCCTTGAGGG
TACGGGTAATATTGGCATTAGTGGCTGATGAAAGTCTGGTGTTGCAGGAGACTGAACAAAATCTGCAATC
TCCGGCAAAAATCGCATTACGCATACAGGATGGGGTATCTCTGGCTCTGATGGCAGCCAGTACGGCATCA
ACATTGTCAGGCGGTGTGGATTATCTGACGCTGGCCTGGCAAAACGGTCTGGATAATCTCAATGGGTTCG
TTCCGGGTGAAATATTGCAGGCCACCAGGGGAGACGAATCATGAGCCACCAACTGAAAATTATTGCAGAT
GGTAAGGCACTGTCACTTTTGGCCGCGGTAGATGTGGACACCTGTTATCGGGTTAACAGTATACCTTCTG
CGACATTGAAACTGAGCGTACCGGATAGGCCACTCTCTTCTTTCAGTCAGACGGATGTTCAGACAGAACT
GGCCCACTGTCAGGTAGGGAAAACCCTGCGTCTGGAATTGATTGATGGTAGCAAAAAATGGGTGCTGTTT
AATGGTCTTATTACCCGTAAGGCTCTGAGAATTAAGAATAAGCAATTATTGCTCACTCTGGTTGTCAAGC
ATCGGTTGCAACTGATGGTGGATACCCAGCATTCACAGCTGTTTAAAGACAAAAGCGAAAAAGCGATCTT
AAGCACGCTATTGAATCAGACCGGAATCAATGCTCGCTTCGGAAAGATAGCGGCGTTAGATCAAAAGCAT
GAACAGATGGTGCAATTTCGTTGTTCAGACTGGCATTTTCTGTTGTGCCGACTGTCGGCAACCGGTGCAT
GGTTGTTACCTGCCATAGAAGACGTTCAGTTTGTTCAACCTGATGCTCTGAAATCAAACTCAGCCTATAC
CTTGAAGAGCAGGGGGGATGAGAACAAAGACATCGTTGTCAAGGATGCTTACTGGCAGTTTGACAATCAA
ATCAACCCCGCTTTGCTGGAAGTCAGTGGCTGGGATATCAGTAAGCAGCAGGTACAATCAGGCGGTCGCT
ACGGAAAAATCGCGTTGGGTAAGGCGGCACTCTCTCCTGATGGATTGGCATCCCTTAATAAAACGGGTTG
GGACATTTGTTATAGCAGTCCGTTAACAACCCAGGAAAGCGGTTATCTGGCACAGGGATTATTGCTTAAC
CAGCGCATTTCTGGGGTGACAGGAGAATTTTTGCTCAAAGGAGATGGGCGTTACCAGTTGGGAGACAACA
TTCAGCTGACTGGATTTGGTTCACAGTTAGATGGTACGGCAAGCATTACTGAGGTTCGCCACCGTCTTAA
TCGGCGAATTGATTGGGAAACCACGGTGAGCATTGGTTTACAACATGAATATTTGCCGATATTACCTGAT
GCTCCCGAACTACATATTGCGACAGTAGCGAAATATCAGCAGGACAGTGCGGTGTTAAACCGTATCCCCA
TTATTCTGCCGGTACTGAATCGTCCCAATGAATTTTTGTGGGCCAGATTGGGGAAACCTTATGCTAGCCA
TGAAAGCGGTTTCTGTTTTTACCCAGAGCCAGGTGACGAAGTTATTATTGGTTTTTTTGAAAATGATCCG
CGTTATCCAGTTATTTTAGGTGCTATGCATAATCCGAAAAATAAGGCCCCTTTTGAACCAACCCAAGATA
ATAGGGAAAAAGTATTGATCGTTAAAAAAGGTGAAGCGCAACAACAATTAGTCATTGATGGCAAAGAGAA
AATGATCCGAATTAATGCGGGTGAAAATCAAATAATGCTTCAGCAAGATAAAGACATTTCTCTGTCAACG
AAAAAAGAATTAACACTGAAAGCGCAGACAATGAATGCCACGATGGATAAATCATTGGCAATGTCCGGGA
AAAACAGTGTTGAAATCAAAGGCGCAAAAATTAATCTTACCCAATGAAAGGTGACGATGAATGGAAAATC
AAATACTGACACAACTCTATGGTCGTGGTTGGGCTTTTCCTCCGGTCTTTTCCCTTGAAAAGGGGGTAGA
GATGGCTGAAGGGGCGGAAGATGTGAGACAAAGTTTGCAGATTCTGTTTAGTACTGAGCCGGGGGAACGT
CTTATGCGTGAAAATTATGGCTGCGGATTAAATGATTTTATGTTTGAAAATATCCGCAATGAACTTATTG
CTGAAATTGAATCCCATATCCATGACAACGTATTACGATATGAACCCCGGGCTGATATGACTGATATTCA
GGTTCGTCAATCCCCTGGCATGGGGAATACTTTGCAAGTGCAGGTCATGTATCGCCTGAGAGGGAGTGAT
ATCAATCAACAAATCCAGGGAGTACTTGCACTGAGTGAAGGCCGGGTGACGGAGGTAGTATGAGTGAAGC
GATTGTGGTGGATGGTGACGTGTTACAGTTTGATCCCAACTTTGGCAATCGGCAGGTGACGGTTCCCAGC
CCAGGAAAAATTAGCGGCACAGGACATGCGCAGGTAAGTGGAAAAAAAGTGTGTATTCTGGGGGATGAGA
AACAGGTCAGGGTTTCTGCAACCTATATTACAACAACACATACTACGCCGGGAACAGGAACCATTACTAT
CAGTGCTCTGGATGCTGGCCAGCAGGCCCTTCAGTGTACCAGTGGGGCGGCTTTAATTATCAAGGGGCAG
CAATTTACGGCGATGTTTACGCCTGAATTGCCAGCCATGAATAATACAGTGACTCCGCCACAACCGGATG
TTACGACACCTTCATCAGGAAAAGGACGTTTTATCACTCAACAAAATTTTGCTACCGTAAATTAGAGTAT
TGACTGAATTAAATAGAATTAACGAAGGTGTAAATAATTATTTATTTGCTGACGAATCGCTGTGACAAAT
AAACACAGGTGATGTTATGGAATTAAATGAGTTAACTAACAAATTGTCAAATTTGGTGCCAATGACCGAT
TTTAAATTAGATAATCGAGCCAGTTTGCAATTGCTTAAATATATTGAAGCGTATACGAAGATAATACCCT
TTAATTCTGGCGATAAATATTGGAATGACTTTTTCTTTATGTCAGGAAATACGCCAGAGAAACTTGCAAA
ATTATATCAGAAAGAAATAGAACCCAATGGGGAGTTATTACCTCAGCAGGCTTTTTTGTTGGCGGTTTTG
CGTTTATTGGAAACACCAATATCCTTATTAAATGTATTACCTGCTGCTCATCGTGAGCTCTATTATCGGG
AGCTTTTAGGCTTGTCTTCCCATGCGGCACAGCCTGATCAGGTTGCTTTATCTATGGAACTGAATTCGAC
AGTGATGGAACAGCTGCTCCCTGAAGGAACCCTGTTTGAGGCTGGTCAGGATGAACAAGGCAATGCATTG
CAATATGCCCTGGATGCCAGTTTGCTGGCTAATCGTGGATATATCAGTGACTTGCGCTGGTTACGGAATG
ACGGGGAAAAGCAATGGGTTACTTCTGCTCCATGGGATTTACAGGCACAGGTGTCACTGCCGTCTGATGG
GATACGATTATTTGGTAAGACAAATAGTGATCAGCAGGTATTTGGTGGGGTGTTGATAACGTCATCACTT
CTGGCGATGGAAGCGGGGATAAGGAAGATCATTGTTACTTTTGAGCAGGAGATGAACACCCAAGAACTGG
TGGCACAGGTCAGCAGTGGAAATCAATGGCTAACATTGACGTCTGAGGTAAATAAGAAAGAGGTCACACT
GACACTGTCAGACAAAGAACCGGCAATCAGTGCGCCAGAGGATCTGGATAATCTCTTTTTCACGCAACCG
GTACTCAGGCTACAGGGAAAGGATAGTCAGGCACTGCCGGAGGTGACGGGTATCAGCGTTTCGGAAAAGG
ATGATACTAAGGATACCTCTTTTGAGATGTATCACTTAACACCATTTGGTTATAGCAGTGATATAGAGCC
ATTGGAGGAAAATCCAGCGTTATATTTAGGCTTTACTGATGTAAAGCCAGGGCAAACACTGGCGCTGTAT
TGGAAATTAAAATCCCCGCAGCAACCAACCGTTTCCTGGTATTACCTGGATCAACATAATCAATGGGCTG
AATTGGATTCATGGGTCAGTGATGGAACCCAGAATCTGTATCAGGATGGTACTTGGCACGTTGAGTTGCC
TGTGGATGCATCCAATCAGGCAGAGCAGATGCCAGTTGGACGCTATTGGTTGCGGGCAGTGGTGGAGGTA
CCCGCTCATGAGGGGGCGTTGGGGAAGGCTCCTTGGCTATATGGTCTAATCTATAACGCCATGACGGCAA
CCTTGGTTAATGTAGATAGCATCAGTGACAGCCATTTCTTAACCCCTTTGCCTGCCAGCAGCATACAGCG
GCCCGTTGAACCCATCATTGTGTTGGCATCGGTCAACCAGCCTTGGGCATCATGGGGTGGACGTATACCT
GAATCCTACAGTGCCTTTTTTGAACGGATAGCTCAAAACCTGTCTCATCGAAACCGGTCCTTAACCTGGG
GAAATATGGTGACATTACTCAAAGAGCGTTATGTCAGCATCTTTGATGTTAAGTATCCAGGTAATGATGA
ACTCACCAGAGTGCCAGCATTGGAGCAGCAGCAACTAACAGTGATTCCAGCAAACCGGTACAACGATAGC
GATGATTCTCTGCGTCCGGTACTGAATCCTGCTCGTCTGCAAGAGATGGCTGATTGGTTGCAGCAGAAAG
ACTCTCCCTGGGCCTCTATTGAGGTCAGGAATCCAGAATACTTGGATGTGAAAATCCATTACGAGGTGAT
TTTTAAACCTGATGTGAACGAAGATTTTGGCTATCGCCAGCTACAGCAGCAACTGTGTGAGGTGTATATG
CCTTGGAGCATAGATGAGCAGCGGCCCGTTGTATTGAATAACAGCATTAATTATTTCCAGTTGTTAGCCA
CTATTCAACAGCAACCGCTGGTTGAGCGAGTCACTCGTCTGACACTACATCGGGCTGATTCTTCTGATGA
GAGTGATGGTACAGCATCTGTGGAAGCCAAAGATAATGAAGTGCTTATTTTAGTCTGGGAAGAGGACGAT
AATCTGCAATACCGAGGAAATGACTATGAGTAATCAGGATGCACTGTTTCATAGCGTTAAAGACGATATT
CACTTTGATACCTTGCTGGAACAAGCTCATCAGGTGATTGAAAAACAGGCTGAAAAACTGTGGAGTGATA
CGGCAGAGCATGATCCGGGTATCACATTTTTGCAGGGAATCAGTTACGGTGTGTCAGATTTGGCTTACCG
ACATACATTACCCCTGAAAGATTTACTGACTCCGGCGCCGGATGAGCAGCAGCAAGAGGGAATTTTTCCT
GCCGAATTTGGCCCGCATAATACACTGACTTGTGGGCCGGTGACAGCGGATGATTATCGCAAGGCATTGT
TAGATCTACACAGCAGCGACAGCCTGGATGGTACTCAGCAGGATGAGGGGGATTTTCTGTTCCGGAGTGT
GCAACTGGTGCGTGAACCGGAAAAACAGCGTTATACCTATTGGTATGATGCAACCAAGAGGGAATATAGC
TTTGTCAACAGTGAAGGGGCTAAAGAGTTTACCTTGCGGGGGAATTACTGGTTGTATCTGGAACCAACCC
GTTGGACTCAGGGTAATATTGCCGCTGCTACCAGACAACTGACAGAATTTTTGACTAAAAATCGCAATAT
TGGTGAATCTGTCAGCAACATTATCTGGCTACAACCGGTTGATCTGCCACTGTTGCTGGATGTTGAACTG
GATGATGATGTAGGTGCACAGGATGTCCCCGGTATTTTTGCGGCGGTGTATAGCACCGCAGAGCAGTATC
TGATGCCTGGAGCACAGCGTTACCGTACGGAAGTACTGCAAAATGCTGGGATGAGCAATGATCAAATCTT
CGAAGGTCCATTATTGGAACATGGCTGGATACCAGAGCTGCCGGCAGCCCGTGATTATACTCAAAGGCTC
ACTCTCAATCTTAGCCGGTTGGTAAATAGTCTGCTTGAGATTGAGGGCATTAAACATGTGAATCGTCTTC
GTCTGGATGATAGCTTCGATAAAACTGCTATTGAACCCGTTAAGGGGGATACCTGGTCGTGGTCGATCAA
AGAGGGCTATTATCCACGTCTTTGGGGAGAAGACCCACTTAACCAATTGGCGCAACAAAATGGCCCGCTT
AGGGTGATAGCCAAAGGAGGGATTAGCGTCAGTGTGAGTAAAGAGCAAATCCAGGCCAGTTTACCCAGTC
AATCACTGATTCAAAATGAGCCGGTAATATTGGCTTACGGCCAGCACCGTGACGTTGGCAGCTATTATCC
CGTCAGTGATACTTTGCCGCCTTGCTATGGACTACAACATTCTTTGTCTGAAAGTGAACACTTATTGCCA
CTTCATCAATTTATGTTGCCATTTGAACAATTATTGGCCTGTGGTTGTCAACAGATAGCCATGCTCCCGC
GGTTACTGGCTTTTCAGCGCGAAGGTTATGAGGTTTGGGGTGATCAGTGGCCCTTTAAGTCAGGCTCAGT
GAATGATGACGCCCATCAAGATTATGCCCCTGCATTAAAGGATTTGTTAGGACAGATTGCGCTGGATAGT
GATCATGAATTGGATATTATTAATTACTTGCTGGGTTACTTTGGCACACAGCGGGCACCGCGTACCTTTA
CGACACAACTCGATGATTTTCGTGCGGTCCAACAGGGTTATCTGGCCCAGCAACCGACATTGACTTACCA
CCGCTCCAATATTCGTATCGATCAGGTATCGTCGCTACAAAAACGTATTGCTGCTCGCATGGGGCTGGGC
GGTGAGTTGTTTAAACCTCAACCGGATCTGAGCCAACTGCCTTTTTATTTGATTGAACATCGAGCGTTGC
TGCCAGTCAAACCCAATAGTCAGTTTGATAAGGAACAGAAACCAGCCTCGGTGACAGAGGAGGGGGGCAG
CCAAACAGGTCAACATTATGTGGTCATTGAACAGAAGGGCATTGATGGCAAGCTGACACAGGGGCAAGTG
ATCAATTTAATTCTGTATGAAGGAGAGCAGGGAGAAACCCAATTTACGATACGCGGTCAGATGGTATTCA
AAACCGAGGGGGATAAGTTTTGGTTGGATGTGAATAATAGTGCGCAACTGGAATATAATCTGGCGCGGGT
AATGACAGCAGCCAAGGCGAGTAAACTCTTTTGGCAAAACAGCCCGGTATGGATGGAGGATATGGGCTAT
CGTCTGGCCTATGCTAGTGACCAATCCTCATTGCCTGTGAATCAACGGCGCTTGACCCGCACAGTGCAAA
CTCCATTCCCGCCGATGGTTGTTGTAGGTAGCGAAATCACCCTGTTAAAGCAGGTGGGGATAGTCAATTT
AAAAAAAGCGGAGTCAGAAAAACTTTATGCAAAAGTTGTTAGCTTTGATCGCATTGAAGGGACCTTGATT
ATTGAGCGTTTGGGTAATTCCACTCTGGCTTTTCCTACCTCGGAAGAGGCGTGGCGGTATAGTTGGTATT
TTTCGGGGGAGAAATATGAAAGGACTGACCGCTTTTCATTTGTGATTAGCGTAGTAGTGAACAGTGACTT
AATTAAATTGCCCGGTGTTGATCCCTATAAATTGGAAGAATGGGTGAAAGAAACGATTCTTACCGAATTT
CCAGCTCATATTTCTATGATTATCCATTGGATGGATCGGGAAGCCTTTTTAAATTTCGCCAATACCTATC
AGCGTTGGCAAAATAATGGTACGCCACTGGGGGATGCGGCTTATTCCATTCTAGAAAGTTTGACACTTGG
TAAATTGCCATCTGCCTTAAAAGGTGTTGGCACAATGCGTATTGCCACATCTAGTCAAAGAGAAGAAGTG
GTGGGTAGTAATGGTGATCAATGGAATACAGATGGAATAACCCAGAATGAATTATTCTATGTTCCTAAAG
AGAGCTAGGAAAAATAAATATCTGCCACTAATGATGTTGAATTAAATATGTTTTCTGGAGTTAATCATGA
ACGAAACTCGTTATAATGCAACTGTACAAGAACAACAAACATTATCTAATCCAAAAGCTGTTGGACCTGA
CATCGATAAATTAAAGGATAAATTTAAAGAGGGCAGTATTCCCCTGCAAACCGATTTCAATGAGTTAATT
GATATTGCCGATATTGGACGTAAAGCCTGTGGTCAAGCGCCACAACAAAATGGCCCAGGAGAAGGATTGA
AATTGGCTGATGACGGTACGCTTAATTTAAAAATAGGCACTTTTTCCAATAAAGACTTTTCTCCATTAAT
ATTAAAAGATGATGTTTTATCTGTAGATCTTGGTAGTGGTCTGACTAATGAAACCAATGGAATCTGTGTC
GGTCAGGGCGATGGTATTACAGTTAACACTAGCAATGTAGCTGTAAAACAAGGTAACGGAATTAGCGTTA
CTAGTAGTGGTGGTGTTGCCGTTAAAGTTAGTGCTAATAAGGGACTTAGCGTTGATAGTAGTGGTGTTGC
AGTTAAAGTTAATACTGATAAGGGAATTAGCGTTGATGGTAATGGTGTTGCAGTTAAAGTTAATACTAGT
AAAGGAATTAGCGTTGATAATACAGGTGTTGCAGTTATAGCTAATGCTAGTAAGGGAATTAGCGTTGATG
GTAGTGGTGTTGCAGTTATAGCTAATACTAGTAAAGGAATTAGCGTTGATGGTAGTGGTGTTGCAGTTAT
AGCTAATACTAGTAAAGGAATTAGCGTTGATAATACAGGTGTTGCAGTTATAGCTAATGCTAGTAAGGGA
ATTAGCGTTGATGGTAGTGGTGTTGCAGTTATAGCTAATACTAGTAAAGGAATTAGCGTTGATGGTAGTG
GTGTTGCAGTTATAGCTAATACTAGTAAAGGAATTAGCGTTGATAGTAGTGGTGTTGCAGTTAAAGTTAA
AGCTAATGGCGGAATTAAAGTAGATGCTAATGGTGTTGCAATTGATCCTAATAATGTACTCCCCAAGGGA
GTGATTGTAATGTTCTCTGGCAGTACTGCACCAACTGGTTGGGCGTTATGTGATGGCAATAATGGTACAC
CAAATTTAATCGATCGATTTATTTTAGGTGGGAAAGGGACTGATATTAATGGAGTGAGTACTAATACAGC
TTCAGGTACTAAAAATAGTAAGTTATTCGATTTCAGTTCTGATGAAGCTACATTAACTATTGATGGTAAA
ACACTGGGGAGAGGCGGTTCTGGCGGCGGTGGTTCTGGCGGTAACGATAAACTGACCCTGTGGACCACAC
CGGCACCGAGTCCGAATTGTCGTCTGAATGCAGAAAAAGATGCAAAACTGACACTGGTTCTGACCAAATG
TGGTAGCCAGATTCTGGCAACCGTTAGCGTTCTGGCAGTTAAAGGTAGCCTGGCACCGATTAGCGGCACC
GTTCAGAGCGCACATCTGATTATTCGTTTTGATGAAAATGGCGTGCTGCTGAATAATAGCTTTCTGGATC
CGGAATATTGGAATTTTCGTAATGGTGATCTGACCGAAGGCACCGCAAATGCAGTTGGTTTTATGCCGAA
TCTGAGCGCATATCCGAAAAGCCATGGTAAAACCGCAAAAAGCAATATTGTTAGCCAGGTGTATCTGAAC
GGCGATAAAACAAAACCGGTTACACTGACCATTACACTGAATGGCACCCAAGAAACCGGTGATACCACAC
CGAGCGCCTATAGCATGAGCTTTAGCTGGGATTGGAGCGGTCATAACTATATCAATGAAATTTTTGCGAC
CAGCAGCTACACCTTTAGCTATATTGCACAAGAAGGTGGCTCTGGTGGTGGTGGTTCAGGTGGTCACGAT
CATGATATTAAGATAACGGGCACAGGAAAACATTCTCACAAAAACAAAGTAACAGTCCCTTATTATATTC
TGGCTTTCATCATAAAGCTTTAATATATATGAAAAATTGAAAATATAAATTATCCATTAATAATAAAGAG
GATATTAGCATGACTTCGGAGCCAAATCTGTTAAACCGGATTACAATTACTATTGAAGCTAATAATCAAC
AAGTAGCTAGAAAAGTATTGCATGGCTCCTTGCTTAATCAAGCTAATATAAATAAATTATTTAATTCATA
CTTTAATGAATATGAAATTAATAGGGGTGTTTATTTAGAAACATTAATCCTGAATCTTGGTACGATAAAT
TTCCATGATTTTAATTCATTGTTTCCTACTCTCCTAAAAGCTGCATTGAATAAAGAATTCAGTCAATATC
AGATAAACAACCATAGGGAAGAAATGCTATTTAATGAGACAATATCAAATCAAGCTACTGATAAGTCTTA
CATATTTGGCGATAACAAATTAATTGATGCAGAGAATTTCATTCACTTTTTATATCAAAAGCATTCCACA
TTAAATCTAGTAGAAGCAATGGGAAATAATGGTATTGAAAAATTAACAAATCAGTTAACACAAATAGAAA
ATAAATTTGCGTTATTATTGGCAAAAAGTTGTTTGTCTGAGGAAGGCTTAAAACGACTCTTGGCTATCAA
ACAACCCGATTTATTAATCGCTATCAATCGCAGATTATCTGAAAGAATAAATAGACCACAATATCAGGAG
AAGCTTGTTTCCTGCGGACAACTGATATTTAGTGCTCTGGGATATATACAACAGTACAATATACAGGAAA
TTCCTAAACCGGATGAAAAAGTTATTGCACGCATAACAACTGAACTTAATAATAATGGTTTGCTTAATAC
AATACCTATTATTACACTATTTCGTCAGAGTGGGATTAACGATTCATCACTAAATGATTGGCTAAAGAAA
ATCTGGCAGGTGAGATCAATTTCACAGTTATGCAGAAAGTATCTTTCTGCTAAGGAATACCAATATCTGT
CAGAACATTTTGTTTCAAAGAGCGTCGATAAAAATAGATATGATGAAGAGCCCGTAAATCAGAGCATATT
ATCAAGGTTGAATAATAATTCCATTAAAGAAGGAAATAATCACAGTCAACTCTGTACTCTCAGTAGACTA
TATTCTGAACCCGTTGTATTACCTGAACAAACCATTCTACGTCAGGTTAGTAATACAGTAGATCAGAGCA
TATTATCAAGGTTGAATAATGCCTCCATTAAAGAAGGAAATAACCAAAGTCAACTTCGCACTCTCAGTAG
ACTATATTCTGAGCCCGTTGCATTACCTGAACAAACCATTCCACGTCAGGTTAGTAATACAGGTATATTA
ATTCTATGGCCAATGCTACCTACACTATTTAACCAGCTTGGTCTACTTGAGAAAAAGAAATTTATCCATC
GTCAGGCCCAGTTTAATGCCGTTGATTTTCTTGATTACCTGATTTGGGGAACCGAAGATGTGAAAGTGGA
ACGAAAGGTTTTGAATAATGTTCTATGTGGGTTAATGGCTGATGAAATTACTGAACCAATGCCTATTGAA
CCAGAAAAACAATGGATAATAATTCAATGGCTGGACGCTATTATCTCCCAACTTTCTGGCTGGAAAAAGT
TAAGTCGTAATGACGTCCGTCAATTATTTCTACAACGACCAGGAGAATTACTGATCAATGAACAGGAAAT
TAAAATCACAATACAGCAACAACCATTTGATGCTCTGTTAACTGATTGGCCGTGGCCAATGAATATGGCT
TGTTTTAGCTGGTTGAGTCAACCATTAACCATTACGTGGTTATAACCATTGACCACAATGACTTAGTCTG
AGTAAAAAATATGAATATATCGCCTGTTTTTTATGATTCATTGAATCAGGATAACGACCGTGATCTATCG
TTTTTATTTAGCGAACTGGAACGAATAGATCTCGCTCTTCAACACCATTTTTATTGTGTAGAAAGTCAGC
GAAGTGAGCTCCTGGATGAGTTTCTGCTCACTGAGGCGGAAGTGGTGACCAGGCTGGATAAGCCACTTGG
TAAACCTCATTGGATAAATGATGATTATCTGGCGATATCGCAAAAGGGCAATGTAAGCCTAATGGCAGCG
TCCAGATTAATGGATCTGATCGAACGCTTTGAACTGACTGATTTTGAGCGCGATGTTTTACTATTAGGCT
TATTGCCCCATTTTGATAGCCGCTATTATCGACTGTTTTCGCTGATTCAAGGGGGACAACAGGGTCGATT
ACCTTCTTTTGCGCTGGCATTGGAACTGTTTTGCCACTCGGCGCTGGAGAAACAGGTACAGCAAGCGAGT
TTTCTGCACCGGGCACCTTTGATGGGTTGCCAGCTATTATCCATCGATACTAGTCAAAAAACGCTGGCCT
GGCTCCAGACTCCCTTTATTACTGACAGCGGGGTATATCACTTTTTACTGGGGCATCACTACATTATGCC
GGCTTTAGAACATTGTGCTGAGTGGTTAACACCGACAGGGATTGGCTGTTATCCTGAAGGATTAAAACAA
GTACTGGGTAACGTATTGTTATCTGACAACGATAATATTAGACCGATTGTCTTATTACGGGGAATGGCCG
GCAGTGCCAGAGCTTATACCATTACTAATATGATGGCTTCAGAAGGGAAGCAAACACTGCTGGTAGATAT
ATCCAAACTTGCTGATAGCGATGAAAAAAACATTATTCTTCAGATAAAGCATATTTTGCGGGAAACCCGC
ATGCATGGAGCATGTTTATTATTACGGAATTTTTGCTTGTTAGTGGAACAGAATAAACAACTATTGGACT
CCCTGTCAGAGTTATTGAATCAACCTGAATTAAGAATTGTTTGCCTGATTGAGCCTTATTCCCCATTGGT
ATGGCTGAAAAAGATACCGGTATTACTGATTGAGATGCCACTTTTAACGCCTGCGGAAAAAGCCAGATTG
TTAATTGCCAGCTTACCGGATAATTGTTCCGAGGATATTGATACGATAACTTTAAGCCAGCGTTACACTT
TTAACCCAGAAACCCTGCCATTGATTTTGCAAGAGGCCCAGCTTTATCAACAGCAGCGAGATCCGCTGGA
TATCTTGCAGCAATGCGATATACGCCAGGCATTAAATTTGCGTGCTCAACAAAATTTCGGTCAATTGGCA
CAGCGGATTATTCCTAAGCGCTCATTAAAGGATTTATTGGTATCCGATGAGATTGCTCAGCAGTTACGGG
AAATACTCATAGCAATTAAGTATCGGGAACAGGTTCTGGCGGGAGGGTTTAAAGATAAAATTGCCTATGG
CACTGGTATCAGCGCCCTGTTTTATGGTGATTCAGGCACTGGAAAAACCATGGCAGCAGAAGTGATTGCT
GACCACATTGGCGTTGACTTAATAAAAGTGGATTTATCTACAGTAGTGAATAAATACATCGGTGAAACAG
AAAAAAACTTATCCCGTATTTTCGATTTGGCGGAACAGGATGCAGGGGTATTATTCTTTGATGAAGCTGA
CGCACTGTTTGGTAAACGCAGTGAAACTAAAGATTCCCAGGACAGACATGCCAATATTGAAGTTTCTTAC
TTATTACAGCGCCTGGAGAATTACCCGGGTCTGGTCATTTTATCCACCAATAATCGTGGTCATTTAGACA
GTGCTTTTAATCGTCGTTTTACTTTCATTACCCGTTTTACTTACCCGGATGAAAAAATCCGTAAAAAAAT
GTGGCAGGAAATTTGGCCTAGAAATATAAAAATATCGGAAGATATCGATTTTAACGAATTAGCTCAACGA
ACAAGCGTGACTGGCGCGAATATCCGCAATATTGCTTTATTGTCTTCATTCTTTGCTTCAGAGCAGGGGA
ATGATGAAGTCAGTAATGAAAATATTGAAATTGCATTGAAGCGTGAATTAGCTAAAGTCGGACGATTAAC
ATTTTAAAAGTTATCACAATGAAAGTATTGAAATATTAAATAAATTTATTACCAAAAAGTTATCACGATA
TAATTTAAGAGAGGTTTTTTATGTTAAACACGCAAACTATTATTGATGTCAATAAGGCAATGGATGCCAT
GCTGCGCGCATATCTGAATCAAGATATTGCCATTCGTTTTGATCTACCTGAATTGGATACTATGCAATCT
GATGCGATGGTAAGTATCTTTCTTTATGACATTCATGAAGATTTACAGCTTCGCTCGGCAGAATCAAGAG
GGTTTGATGTTTATGCCGGGAGGTTATTGCCTGGTTGGGTAAATATTAAATGTAACTATCTGATTACCTA
TTGGGAAGCTTCTAAGCCAGCGACTGATGCCAGCAGTCCGGATAGCCAACCTGATAACCAGGCAATACAA
GTGATGTCACAAGTATTAAATGCCTTGATTAATAATCGTCAATTGGCAGGTATTCCTGGTGCTTATACTC
AGGTTGTACCGCCTAAAGAGAGTTTAAATAGCCTGGGGAATTTCTGGCAATCACTGGGTAATCGCCCACG
GCTTTCTCTCAATTATTCAGTGACAGTACCTGTTAGCCTAAACGATGGTCAGGATAGCGCGACTCCGGTT
ACCGCGGTTTCTTCTACAGTGGAACAAACGGCATCGCTCAGTCAAGAAGTGGTTAGTCATGCTTTACGCG
AATTACTCATTACGGAATTAGGAGGAGGAGAGGATAACCGGTTGGTACTGAGTAAAGTTGAATTATCCGC
AGTGAAAGAGACGATGACTCAAGACAGTCCGGCTCAGATGATTATATTGTTGTCTGTTTCAGGCATTACA
CGACAGGAATATTTGAAGGAAATTGATAATATCTTTGATCGTTGGGTAAATAATGCTGAAGTTATTACCA
CTATTGATGATTGTGGGATTAGAATTGAAAGTATAACGAAAGATAATCTTGTAGGAATTTAAATTTTTTT
AATTAAATAAAGGAATTAATATTGATTTGATAGAGCATGTAATCAATAACTTCTATGAAAATGTTGAAAA
ACAATACACGGAAACACTTAACTTACAATTAAATTGTTAAAGGAGATGATGATAAGAATGGTCAGTCACC
AGATAAAATGATCTCTGGTCAATTTTAGGAAAGCTGAAAAAACCTGACCAAATGCGTCGTAAATTCTATG
CTTAGAAAGACTCGGTGCCAGTGTAATACCTAAGATATGGTTTTTATTTCCATATCTGTTCGAAAACTTA
GAAATAACAAGTTCAACAATAACCAGGGACTTTAAATATCGGATCCTTGTCGGGAAGATGCGTGATCTGA
TCCTTCAACTCAGCAAAAGTTCGATTTATTCAACAAAGCCGCCGTCCCGTCAAGTCAGCGTAATGCTCTG
CCAGTGTTACAACCAATTAACCAATTCTGATTAGAAAAACTCATCGAGCATCAAATGAAACTGCAATTTA
TTCATATCAGGATTATCAATACCATATTTTTGAAAAAGCCGTTTCTGTAATGAAGGAGAAAACTCACCGA
GGCAGTTCCATAGGATGGCAAGATCCTGGTATCGGTCTGCGATTCCGACTCGTCCAACATCAATACAACC
TATTAATTTCCCCTCGTCAAAAATAAGGTTATCAAGTGAGAAATCACCATGAGTGACGACTGAATCCGGT
GAGAATGGCAAAAGCTTATGCATTTCTTTCCAGACTTGTTCAACAGGCCAGCCATTACGCTCGTCATCAA
AATCACTCGCATCAACCAAACCGTTATTCATTCGTGATTGCGCCTGAGCGAGACGAAATACGCGATCGCT
GTTAAAAGGACAATTACAAACAGGAATCGAATGCAACCGGCGCAGGAACACTGCCAGCGCATCAACAATA
TTTTCACCTGAATCAGGATATTCTTCTAATACCTGGAATGCTGTTTTCCCGGGGATCGCAGTGGTGAGTA
ACCATGCATCATCAGGAGTACGGATAAAATGCTTGATGGTCGGAAGAGGCATAAATTCCGTCAGCCAGTT
TAGTCTGACCATCTCATCTGTAACATCATTGGCAACGCTACCTTTGCCATGTTTCAGAAACAACTCTGGC
GCATCGGGCTTCCCATACAATCGATAGATTGTCGCACCTGATTGCCCGACATTATCGCGAGCCCATTTAT
ACCCATATAAATCAGCATCCATGTTGGAATTTAATCGCGGCCTCGAGCAAGACGTTTCCCGTTGAATATG
GCTCATAACACCCCTTGTATTACTGTTTATGTAAGCAGACAGTTTTATTGTTCATGATGATATATTTTTA
TCTTGTGCAATGTAACATCAGAG
